Addgene plasmid #182150: pU6-Sp-gRNA-IDS2_DF_B7b_attP_fwd
Purpose: To install attP-fwd attachment site at IDS2 in human cells via twinPE
Depositing lab: David Liu. Publication: Programmable deletion, replacement, integration and inversion of large DNA sequences with twin prime editing. Anzalone AV, Gao XD, Podracky CJ, Nelson AT, Koblan LW, Raguram A, Levy JM, Mercer JAM, Liu DR. Nat Biotechnol. 2022 May;40(5):731-740. doi: 10.1038/s41587-021-01133-w. Epub 2021 Dec 9. PubMed 34887556.
Backbone
  Vector backbone: pU6
  Total vector size (bp): 2334
  Vector type: Mammalian Expression
Growth in bacteria
  Bacterial resistance: Ampicillin, 100 μg/mL
  Growth temperature: 37°C
  Growth strain: DH5alpha
  Copy number: High Copy
Gene/Insert
  Gene/Insert name: IDS2-B7b-attP-fwd pegRNA
  Species: Synthetic
  Insert size (bp): 151
  Promoter: hU6
  Cloning method: Restriction Enzyme; 5′ cloning site BsaI (destroyed during cloning); 3′ cloning site BsaI (destroyed during cloning)
  Sequencing primers: 5′ gactatcatatgcttaccgt; 3′ TCCTGTTACCAGTGGCTGCT
Terms and licenses: Academic/Nonprofit Terms; Industry Terms: Not Available to Industry
Depositor comments: The parent vector used for cloning pegRNA constructs via Golden Gate has been deposited to Addgene previously. The name of the parent vector is pU6-pegRNA-GG-acceptor and the Addgene number is 132777.
How to cite: pU6-Sp-gRNA-IDS2_DF_B7b_attP_fwd was a gift from David Liu (Addgene plasmid # 182150 ; http://n2t.net/addgene:182150 ; RRID:Addgene_182150)
