[The description below was written by a language model from this plasmid's Addgene catalogue record and pLannotate feature annotations shown in this document.]
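Description:
pU6-Sp-gRNA-IDS2_DF_B7b_attP_fwd is a compact (about 2.3 kb) mammalian expression plasmid built on the pU6 backbone that delivers a single prime editing guide RNA (pegRNA) to human cells. It is propagated in E. coli as a high-copy plasmid through a ColE1/pUC-type origin and is selected with ampicillin via a β-lactamase gene driven by its native bla promoter. There is no mammalian selection marker or reporter among the annotated features, which suggests transient delivery. A short fragment annotated as a Gateway attB1 site lies upstream of the promoter and is probably a backbone remnant or a chance match rather than a functional element.

The payload is a 151 bp synthetic insert, the IDS2-B7b-attP-fwd pegRNA, transcribed from the human U6 RNA polymerase III promoter. The annotation shows a gap between the promoter and the Streptococcus pyogenes Cas9 gRNA scaffold that is consistent with the spacer. The sequence after the scaffold would carry the pegRNA 3′ extension (reverse transcription template and primer binding site), although the feature table does not annotate either of these parts. The insert was assembled through BsaI sites that were destroyed in cloning, in line with the depositor's note that it derives from a Golden Gate pegRNA acceptor vector.

According to the record, the construct is used in twin prime editing (twinPE) to install a forward-oriented attP recombinase attachment site at the IDS2 locus. In twinPE, two pegRNAs targeting opposite strands template complementary new DNA flaps, so this plasmid would be used with a partner pegRNA and a separately supplied prime editor. The record does not name these partner constructs or the recombinase that recognises the attP site.
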