Features (pLannotate 1.2.2; 6 found; start..end, strand, type, name):
     13..30      +  protein_bind   attB1 (fragment): mutant version of attB; recombination site for the Gateway® BP reaction BP Clonase™
     82..322     +  promoter       U6 promoter: RNA polymerase III promoter for human U6 snRNA
    351..426     +  misc_RNA       gRNA scaffold: guide RNA scaffold for the Streptococcus pyogenes CRISPR/Cas9 system
    585..1173    -  rep_origin     ori: high-copy-number ColE1/pMB1/pBR322/pUC origin of replication
   1344..2204    -  CDS            AmpR: β-lactamase; bla; confers resistance to ampicillin, carbenicillin, and related antibiotics
   2205..2309    -  promoter       AmpR promoter: bla
>Addgene plasmid #182150 | pU6-Sp-gRNA-IDS2_DF_B7b_attP_fwd | addgene full sequence | sequence record 355664 | Addgene NGS Result
GACGTCGCTAGCTGTACAAAAAAGCAGGCTTTAAAGGAACCAATTCAGTCGACTGGATCCGGTACCAAGG
TCGGGCAGGAAGAGGGCCTATTTCCCATGATTCCTTCATATTTGCATATACGATACAAGGCTGTTAGAGA
GATAATTAGAATTAATTTGACTGTAAACACAAAGATATTAGTACAAAATACGTGACGTAGAAAGTAATAA
TTTCTTGGGTAGTTTGCAGTTTTAAAATTATGTTTTAAAATGGACTATCATATGCTTACCGTAACTTGAA
AGTATTTCGATTTCTTGGCTTTATATATCTTGTGGAAAGGACGAAACACCGTTATGGTTTACTCCATCTA
GTTTTAGAGCTAGAAATAGCAAGTTAAAATAAGGCTAGTCCGTTATCAACTTGAAAAAGTGGCACCGAGT
CGGTGCTACCGTACACCACTGAGACCGCGGTGGTTGACCAGACAAACCTATGGAGTAAACCTTTTTTTAA
GCTTGGGCCGCTCGAGGTACCTCTCTACATATGACATGTGAGCAAAAGGCCAGCAAAAGGCCAGGAACCG
TAAAAAGGCCGCGTTGCTGGCGTTTTTCCATAGGCTCCGCCCCCCTGACGAGCATCACAAAAATCGACGC
TCAAGTCAGAGGTGGCGAAACCCGACAGGACTATAAAGATACCAGGCGTTTCCCCCTGGAAGCTCCCTCG
TGCGCTCTCCTGTTCCGACCCTGCCGCTTACCGGATACCTGTCCGCCTTTCTCCCTTCGGGAAGCGTGGC
GCTTTCTCATAGCTCACGCTGTAGGTATCTCAGTTCGGTGTAGGTCGTTCGCTCCAAGCTGGGCTGTGTG
CACGAACCCCCCGTTCAGCCCGACCGCTGCGCCTTATCCGGTAACTATCGTCTTGAGTCCAACCCGGTAA
GACACGACTTATCGCCACTGGCAGCAGCCACTGGTAACAGGATTAGCAGAGCGAGGTATGTAGGCGGTGC
TACAGAGTTCTTGAAGTGGTGGCCTAACTACGGCTACACTAGAAGAACAGTATTTGGTATCTGCGCTCTG
CTGAAGCCAGTTACCTTCGGAAAAAGAGTTGGTAGCTCTTGATCCGGCAAACAAACCACCGCTGGTAGCG
GTGGTTTTTTTGTTTGCAAGCAGCAGATTACGCGCAGAAAAAAAGGATCTCAAGAAGATCCTTTGATCTT
TTCTACGGGGTCTGACGCTCAGTGGAACGAAAACTCACGTTAAGGGATTTTGGTCATGAGATTATCAAAA
AGGATCTTCACCTAGATCCTTTTAAATTAAAAATGAAGTTTTAAATCAATCTAAAGTATATATGAGTAAA
CTTGGTCTGACAGTTACCAATGCTTAATCAGTGAGGCACCTATCTCAGCGATCTGTCTATTTCGTTCATC
CATAGTTGCCTGACTCCCCGTCGTGTAGATAACTACGATACGGGAGGGCTTACCATCTGGCCCCAGTGCT
GCAATGATACCGCGAGACCCACGCTCACCGGCTCCAGATTTATCAGCAATAAACCAGCCAGCCGGAAGGG
CCGAGCGCAGAAGTGGTCCTGCAACTTTATCCGCCTCCATCCAGTCTATTAATTGTTGCCGGGAAGCTAG
AGTAAGTAGTTCGCCAGTTAATAGTTTGCGCAACGTTGTTGCCATTGCTACAGGCATCGTGGTGTCACGC
TCGTCGTTTGGTATGGCTTCATTCAGCTCCGGTTCCCAACGATCAAGGCGAGTTACATGATCCCCCATGT
TGTGCAAAAAAGCGGTTAGCTCCTTCGGTCCTCCGATCGTTGTCAGAAGTAAGTTGGCCGCAGTGTTATC
ACTCATGGTTATGGCAGCACTGCATAATTCTCTTACTGTCATGCCATCCGTAAGATGCTTTTCTGTGACT
GGTGAGTACTCAACCAAGTCATTCTGAGAATAGTGTATGCGGCGACCGAGTTGCTCTTGCCCGGCGTCAA
TACGGGATAATACCGCGCCACATAGCAGAACTTTAAAAGTGCTCATCATTGGAAAACGTTCTTCGGGGCG
AAAACTCTCAAGGATCTTACCGCTGTTGAGATCCAGTTCGATGTAACCCACTCGTGCACCCAACTGATCT
TCAGCATCTTTTACTTTCACCAGCGTTTCTGGGTGAGCAAAAACAGGAAGGCAAAATGCCGCAAAAAAGG
GAATAAGGGCGACACGGAAATGTTGAATACTCATACTCTTCCTTTTTCAATATTATTGAAGCATTTATCA
GGGTTATTGTCTCATGAGCGGATACATATTTGAATGTATTTAGAAAAATAAACAAATAGGGGTTCCGCGC
ACATTTCCCCGAAAAGTGCCACCT
